Addgene plasmid #246379: LentiX1-TET-VP16-ZF43-2A-tagBFP-bGH_DIVrtTA_pAMB282
Purpose: ZFa Lentivirus expressing VP16-ZF43-2A-TagBFP from the TET promoter with rtTA expressed divergently
Depositing lab: Kate Galloway. Depositing organization: Massachusetts Institute of Technology. Publication: Programmable promoter editing for precise control of transgene expression. Kabaria SR, Bae Y, Ehmann ME, Lende-Dorn BA, Beitz AM, Peterman EL, Love KS, Ploessl DS, Galloway KE. Nat Biotechnol. 2025 Oct 13. doi: 10.1038/s41587-025-02854-y. PubMed 41083901.
Backbone
  Vector backbone: pLentiX1
  Backbone manufacturer: Addgene #17297
  Vector type: Lentiviral, Synthetic Biology
Growth in bacteria
  Bacterial resistance: Ampicillin, 100 μg/mL
  Growth temperature: 30°C
  Growth strain: NEB Stable
  Copy number: High Copy
Gene/Insert
  Gene/Insert name: VP16-ZF43-2A-TagBFP
  Species: Synthetic
  Mutation: none
  Cloning method: Golden Gate
Resource information
  A portion of this plasmid was derived from a plasmid made by: Addgene #138761
Terms and licenses: Academic/Nonprofit Terms; Industry Terms: Not Available to Industry
Depositor comments: Also contains separately transcribed divergent rtTA Tet-On 3G with 2A-mRuby2 expressed from the EFS promoter . Please visit https://doi.org/10.1101/2024.06.19.599813 for bioRxiv preprint.
How to cite: LentiX1-TET-VP16-ZF43-2A-tagBFP-bGH_DIVrtTA_pAMB282 was a gift from Kate Galloway (Addgene plasmid # 246379 ; http://n2t.net/addgene:246379 ; RRID:Addgene_246379)
