[The description below was written by a language model from this plasmid's Addgene catalogue record and pLannotate feature annotations shown in this document.]
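Description:
LentiX1-TET-VP16-ZF43-2A-tagBFP-bGH_DIVrtTA_pAMB282 is a lentiviral transfer plasmid of about 10.3 kb built by Golden Gate assembly in the pLentiX1 backbone. It delivers a doxycycline-inducible synthetic zinc-finger activator (ZFa) to mammalian cells. In bacteria it is maintained through a high-copy ColE1/pUC-type origin with ampicillin selection. An f1 origin, an SV40 origin and poly(A) signal, and residual lac, T3 and T7 elements are also present in the backbone. The viral framework is third-generation in layout. An RSV promoter drives a truncated HIV-1 5' LTR, followed by the Ψ packaging signal with a gag fragment, the RRE for Rev-dependent export of the genomic RNA, and the cPPT/CTS. A WPRE and a truncated downstream LTR close the proviral region.

Between the cPPT and WPRE sit two divergently oriented transcription units. On the reverse strand, a TRE3G Tet-responsive promoter drives the VP16 activation domain fused to the ZF43 zinc-finger DNA-binding domain. This is linked through a 2A peptide to TagBFP and terminated by its own bGH poly(A) signal. A FLAG-type epitope fragment is annotated at the N-terminal end, while the zinc-finger segment itself is not annotated in the feature table. On the forward strand, the EFS (EF-1α core) promoter constitutively expresses rtTA Tet-On 3G, annotated through its TetR-derived portion, joined by 2A to mRuby2. The mRuby2 signal therefore marks transduced cells, and inducer-bound rtTA activates the opposing TRE3G unit, so the blue signal reports ZFa expression. Small ccdB and mHoneydew fragments between the promoters are probably cloning remnants. The construct comes from work on programmable promoter editing for tuning transgene expression, where an inducible ZFa would act on cognate synthetic promoters.
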