Features (pLannotate 1.2.2; 34 found; start..end, strand, type, name):
    198..298     +  CDS            Rev (fragment): human immunodeficiency virus 1 (HIV-1) Rev protein; rev; enhances nuclear export of unspliced and incompletely spliced viral mRNAs
    317..433     +  misc_feature   cPPT/CTS: central polypurine tract and central termination sequence of HIV-1
    460..684     -  polyA_signal   bGH poly(A) signal: bovine growth hormone polyadenylation signal
    699..1397    -  CDS            TagBFP: TagBFP is a basic (constitutively fluorescent) blue fluorescent protein published in 2008, derived from Entacmaea quadricolor. It is reported to be a very rapidly-maturing monomer with very low acid sensitivity.
   1749..1982    -  CDS            VP16_HHV11 (fragment): Experimental evidence at protein level: Swiss-Prot protein existence level 1. May play a role in the aggregation of tegument proteins around nucleocapsids during virus morphogenesis. From Human herpesvirus 1 (strain 17) (HHV-1) (Human herpes simplex virus 1).
   2046..2069    -  CDS            3xFLAG (fragment): three tandem FLAG® epitope tags
   2142..2176    -  promoter       TRE3GV promoter (fragment): 3rd-generation Tet-responsive promoter that can be activated by binding of Tet-On® 3G, optimized for retroviral and lentiviral vectors
   2176..2554    -  promoter       TRE3G promoter: 3rd-generation Tet-responsive promoter that can be activated by binding of Tet-On® 3G
   2632..2797    -  CDS            ccdB (fragment): CcdB, a bacterial toxin that poisons DNA gyrase; ccdB; Plasmids containing the ccdB gene cannot be propagated in standard E. coli strains.
   2803..2827    +  CDS            mHoneydew (fragment): monomeric derivative of DsRed fluorescent protein (Shaner et al., 2004) mammalian codon-optimized
   2864..3075    +  promoter       EF-1α core promoter: core promoter for human elongation factor EF-1α
   3088..3705    +  CDS            tetR: TETR2_ECOLX - Experimental evidence at protein level: Swiss-Prot protein existence level 1. TetR is the repressor of the tetracycline resistance element; its N-terminal region forms a helix-turn-helix structure and binds DNA. Binding of tetracycline to TetR reduces the repressor affinity for the tetracycline resistance gene (tetA) promoter operator sites. From Escherichia coli.
   3898..4608    +  CDS            mRuby2: mRuby2 is a basic (constitutively fluorescent) red fluorescent protein published in 2012, derived from Entacmaea quadricolor. It has moderate acid sensitivity.
   4622..5210    +  misc_feature   WPRE: woodchuck hepatitis virus posttranscriptional regulatory element
   5232..5369    +  CDS            nef (fragment): NEF_HV1LA - Experimental evidence at protein level: Swiss-Prot protein existence level 1. Extracellular Nef protein targets CD4(+) T-lymphocytes for apoptosis by interacting with CXCR4 surface receptors. From Human immunodeficiency virus type 1 group M subtype B (isolate Lai) (HIV-1).
   5355..5535    +  LTR            5' LTR (truncated): truncated 5' long terminal repeat (LTR) from HIV-1
   5607..5728    +  polyA_signal   SV40 poly(A) signal: SV40 polyadenylation signal
   5768..5903    +  rep_origin     SV40 ori: SV40 origin of replication
   5924..5942    -  promoter       T7 promoter: promoter for bacteriophage T7 RNA polymerase
   5950..6105    +  CDS            lacZα (fragment): LacZα fragment of β-galactosidase; lacZ fragment
   6110..6538    +  rep_origin     f1 ori (sequence partly withheld): f1 bacteriophage origin of replication; arrow indicates direction of (+) strand synthesis
   6591..6695    +  promoter       AmpR promoter: bla
   6696..7556    +  CDS            AmpR: β-lactamase; bla; confers resistance to ampicillin, carbenicillin, and related antibiotics
   7727..8315    +  rep_origin     ori: high-copy-number ColE1/pMB1/pBR322/pUC origin of replication
   8498..8590    +  CDS            lacI (fragment): lac repressor; lacI; The lac repressor binds to the lac operator to inhibit transcription in E. coli. This inhibition can be relieved by adding lactose or isopropyl-β-D-thiogalactopyranoside (IPTG).
   8603..8624    +  protein_bind   CAP binding site: CAP binding activates transcription in the presence of cAMP. E. coli catabolite activator protein
   8639..8669    +  promoter       lac promoter: promoter for the E. coli lac operon
   8677..8693    +  protein_bind   lac operator: The lac repressor binds to the lac operator to inhibit transcription in E. coli. This inhibition can be relieved by adding lactose or isopropyl-β-D-thiogalactopyranoside (IPTG). lac repressor encoded by lacI
   8738..8756    +  promoter       T3 promoter: promoter for bacteriophage T3 RNA polymerase
   8784..9010    +  promoter       RSV promoter: Rous sarcoma virus enhancer/promoter
   9011..9191    +  LTR            5' LTR (truncated): truncated 5' long terminal repeat (LTR) from HIV-1
   9238..9363    +  misc_feature   HIV-1 Ψ: packaging signal of human immunodeficiency virus type 1
   9347..9710    +  CDS            HIV-1 gag (fragment): gag protein from human immunodeficiency virus 1; gag
   9856..10089   +  misc_feature   RRE: The Rev response element (RRE) of HIV-1 allows for Rev-dependent mRNA export from the nucleus to the cytoplasm.
>Addgene plasmid #246379 | LentiX1-TET-VP16-ZF43-2A-tagBFP-bGH_DIVrtTA_pAMB282 | addgene full sequence | sequence record 492552 | Addgene NGS Result
AAGAAAAGAATGAACAAGAATTATTGGAATTAGATAAATGGGCAAGTTTGTGGAATTGGTTTAACATAAC
AAATTGGCTGTGGTATATAAAATTATTCATAATGATAGTAGGAGGCTTGGTAGGTTTAAGAATAGTTTTT
GCTGTACTTTCTATAGTGAATAGAGTTAGGCAGGGATATTCACCATTATCGTTTCAGACCCACCTCCCAA
CCCCGAGGGGACCCGACAGGCCCGAAGGAATAGAAGAAGAAGGTGGAGAGAGAGACAGAGACAGATCCAT
TCGATTAGTGAACGGATCTCGACGGTATCGGTTAACTTTTAAAAGAAAAGGGGGGATTGGGGGGTACAGT
GCAGGGGAAAGAATAGTAGACATAATAGCAACAGACATACAAACTAAAGAATTACAAAAACAAATTACAA
AATTCAAAATTTTATCGTCCAGTGTGGTGGCTACTAGCGCCATAGAGCCCACCGCATCCCCAGCATGCCT
GCTATTGTCTTCCCAATCCTCCCCCTTGCTGTCCTGCCCCACCCCACCCCCCAGAATAGAATGACACCTA
CTCAGACAATGCGATGCAATTTCCTCATTTTATTAGGAAAGGACAGTGGGAGTGGCACCTTCCAGGGTCA
AGGAAGGCACGGGGGAGGGGCAAACAACAGATGGCTGGCAACTAGAAGGCACAGGTGCAACGTTGTTAAT
TAAGCTTGTGCCCCAGTTTGCTAGGGAGGTCGCAGTATCTGGCCACTGCCACCTCGTGCTGCTCGACGTA
CGTTTCGTTGTTGGCCTCCTTGATTCTTTCCAGTCTGTAGTCCACATAGTAGACGCCAGGCATCTTGAGG
TTCTTAGCGGGTTTCTTGGATCTATATGTGGTCTTGATGTTTGCGATCAGATGGCTCCCGCCCACGAGCT
TCAGGGCCATGTCGTTTCTGCCTTCCAGGCCGCCGTCAGCGGGGTACAGCGTCTCGGTGAAGGCCTCCCA
GCCGAGTGTTTTCTTCTGCATCACAGGGCCGTTGGATGTGAAGTTCACCCCTCTGATCTTGACGTTGTAG
ATGAGGCAGCCGTCCTGGAGGCTGGTGTCCTGGGTAGCGGTCAGCACGCCCCCGTCTTCGTATGTGGTGA
CTCTCTCCCATGTGAAGCCCTCAGGGAAGGACTGCTTGAAGAAGTCGGGGATGCCCTGGGTGTGGTTGAT
GAAGGTCTTGCTGCCGTAGAGGAAGCTAGTAGCCAGGATGTCGAAGGCGAAGGGGAGAGGGCCGCCCTCG
ACCACCTTGATTCTCATGGTCTGGGTGCCCTCGTAGGGCTTGCCTTCGCCCTCGGATGTGCACTTGAAGT
GATGGTTGTCCACGGTGCCCTCCATGTACAGCTTCATGTGCATGTTCTCCTTAATCAGCTCGCTCATACT
TCCTGGTGCAGGTCCAGGGTTCTCCTCCACGTCTCCAGCCTGCTTCAGCAGGCTGAAGTTAGTAGCTCCG
CTTCCAGATCCTCTCAGGTGGGTTTTTAGGTGCCGGTTCAGGTTGTCGCGGCGACTGAAGTTGCGCATGC
ATATTCGGCATTGGAATGGCTTCTCGCCGGTGTGCGTACGTAGATGCCCCGCCAAGTGCTCCTTCTGGGA
GAAATTTCGCATACAGATCCGACACTGAAACGGTTTTTCACCGGTATGAGTACGGGTATGCCTGTCAAGC
CTGTCCTGGCGCGAAAAGTTCCGCATGCAAATGCGACACTGGAAGGGGCGCTCCCCGGGTCTAGCTCCAC
CACCGTATTCGTCTATACCCAAGGCATCAGTAAACATCTGTTCAAATTCGAAATCGGCCATGTCCAAAGC
ACCGTATGGAGCTGAATCGTGTGGTGTGAAACCAGGTCCTGGTGAATCTCCATCTCCTAACATATCCAAG
TCAAAATCGTCTAAGGCATCTGCATGTGCCATAGCTACGTCCTCACCGTCCAAATGTAACTCATCACCTA
AAGAAACATCGGTTGGTGGGGCCTGCAGTCCACCGTCGACGGGAACGCCATGGATACCGACTTTGCGCTT
TTTCTTAGGAGCCATTTTATCGTCATCGTCTTTGTAGTCAATATCGTGGTCCTTGTAGTCGCCATCGTGA
TCCTTATAATCCATGGTGGCACATTACAGCGTGGATGGCGTCTCCAGGCGATCTGACGGTTCACTAAACG
AGCTCTTTACGAGGGTAGGAAGTGGTACGGAAAGTTGGTATAAGACAAAAGTGTTGTGGAATTGCTCCAG
GCGATCTGACGGTTCACTAAACGAGCTCTGCTTTTATAGGCGCCCACCGTACACGCCTAAAGCTTATACG
TTCTCTATCACTGATAGGGAGTAAACTGGATATACGTTCTCTATCACTGATAGGGAGTAAACTGTAGATA
CGTTCTCTATCACTGATAGGGAGTAAACTGGTCATACGTTCTCTATCACTGATAGGGAGTAAACTCCTTA
TACGTTCTCTATCACTGATAGGGAGTAAAGTCTGCATACGTTCTCTATCACTGATAGGGAGTAAACTCTT
CATACGTTCTCTATCACTGATAGGGAGTAAACTCGAGGAATAGTACGAACATGGTAGCTAGTGGATCCTT
CGTCGACCTGCAGACTGGCTGTGTATAAGGGAGCCTGACATTTATATTCCCCAGAACATCAGGTTAATGG
CGTTTTTGATGTCATTTTCGCGGTGGCTGAGATCAGCCACTTCTTCCCCGATAACGGAGACCGGCACACT
GGCGCATATCGGTGGTCATCATGCGCCAGCTTTCATCCCCGATATGCACCACCGGGTAAAGTTCACGCAT
ATGAAGCTGGACATCACCTCCCACAACCTCGAGGTGGAACAGTACGCTGATATCTCTTATACTGGGCAGA
GCGCACATCGCCCACAGTCCCCGAGAAGTTGGGGGGAGGGGTCGGCAATTGAACCGGTGCCTAGAGAAGG
TGGCGCGGGGTAAACTGGGAAAGTGATGTCGTGTACTGGCTCCGCCTTTTTCCCGAGGGTGGGGGAGAAC
CGTATATAAGTGCAGTAGTCGCCGTGAACGTTCTTTTTCGCAACGGGTTTGCCGCCAGAACACAGTAATG
TGCCACCATGAGCCGGCTGGACAAGAGCAAAGTGATCAACAGCGCCCTGGAACTGCTGAACGGCGTGGGC
ATCGAGGGCCTGACCACCCGGAAGCTGGCCCAGAAACTGGGCGTGGAACAGCCCACCCTGTACTGGCACG
TGAAGAACAAGCGGGCCCTGCTGGACGCCCTGCCCATCGAGATGCTGGACCGGCACCACACCCACAGCTG
CCCTCTGGAAGGCGAGAGCTGGCAGGACTTCCTGCGGAACAACGCCAAGAGCTACAGATGCGCCCTGCTG
AGCCACCGGGACGGCGCCAAAGTGCACCTGGGCACCAGACCCACCGAGAAGCAGTACGAGACACTGGAAA
ACCAGCTGGCCTTCCTGTGCCAGCAGGGCTTCAGCCTGGAAAACGCCCTGTACGCCCTGAGCGCCGTGGG
CCACTTCACCCTGGGCTGCGTGCTGGAAGAACAGGAACACCAGGTCGCCAAAGAGGAAAGAGAGACACCC
ACCACCGACAGCATGCCCCCCCTGCTGAAGCAGGCCATCGAGCTGTTCGACAGACAGGGCGCCGAGCCCG
CCTTCCTGTTCGGCCTGGAACTGATCATCTGCGGCCTCGAGAAGCAGCTGAAGTGCGAGAGCGGCGGACC
CACCGACGCCCTGGACGACTTCGACCTGGACATGCTGCCCGCCGATGCCCTGGATGATTTTGATCTGGAT
ATGCTCCCTGCTGACGCTCTCGATGACTTCGATCTCGATATGCTGCCAGGCGGAAGCGGAGCTACTAACT
TCAGCCTGCTGAAGCAGGCTGGAGACGTGGAGGAGAACCCTGGACCTATGGTGTCTAAGGGCGAAGAGCT
GATCAAGGAAAATATGCGTATGAAGGTGGTCATGGAAGGTTCGGTCAACGGCCACCAATTCAAATGCACA
GGTGAAGGAGAAGGCAATCCGTACATGGGAACTCAAACCATGAGGATCAAAGTCATCGAGGGAGGACCCC
TGCCATTTGCCTTTGACATTCTTGCCACGTCGTTCATGTATGGCAGCCGTACTTTTATCAAGTACCCGAA
AGGCATTCCTGATTTCTTTAAACAGTCCTTTCCTGAGGGTTTTACTTGGGAAAGAGTTACGAGATACGAA
GATGGTGGAGTCGTCACCGTCATGCAGGACACCAGCCTTGAGGATGGCTGTCTCGTTTACCACGTCCAAG
TCAGAGGGGTAAACTTTCCCTCCAATGGTCCCGTGATGCAGAAGAAGACCAAGGGTTGGGAGCCTAATAC
AGAGATGATGTATCCAGCAGATGGTGGTCTGAGGGGATACACTCATATGGCACTGAAAGTTGATGGTGGT
GGCCATCTGTCTTGCTCTTTCGTAACAACTTACAGGTCAAAAAAGACCGTCGGGAACATCAAGATGCCCG
GTATCCATGCCGTTGATCACCGCCTGGAAAGGTTAGAGGAAAGTGACAATGAAATGTTCGTAGTACAACG
CGAACACGCAGTTGCCAAGTTCGCCGGGCTTGGTGGTGGGATGGACGAGCTGTACAAGTAACAACGCCGA
TAATCAACCTCTGGATTACAAAATTTGTGAAAGATTGACTGGTATTCTTAACTATGTTGCTCCTTTTACG
CTATGTGGATACGCTGCTTTAATGCCTTTGTATCATGCTATTGCTTCCCGTATGGCTTTCATTTTCTCCT
CCTTGTATAAATCCTGGTTGCTGTCTCTTTATGAGGAGTTGTGGCCCGTTGTCAGGCAACGTGGCGTGGT
GTGCACTGTGTTTGCTGACGCAACCCCCACTGGTTGGGGCATTGCCACCACCTGTCAGCTCCTTTCCGGG
ACTTTCGCTTTCCCCCTCCCTATTGCCACGGCGGAACTCATCGCCGCCTGCCTTGCCCGCTGCTGGACAG
GGGCTCGGCTGTTGGGCACTGACAATTCCGTGGTGTTGTCGGGGAAATCATCGTCCTTTCCTTGGCTGCT
CGCCTGTGTTGCCACCTGGATTCTGCGCGGGACGTCCTTCTGCTACGTCCCTTCGGCCCTCAATCCAGCG
GACCTTCCTTCCCGCGGCCTGCTGCCGGCTCTGCGGCCTCTTCCGCGTCTTCGCCTTCGCCCTCAGACGA
GTCGGATCTCCCTTTGGGCCGCCTCCCCGCCGCTCGCTGATATAGGGCCCGGTACCTTTAAGACCAATGA
CTTACAAGGCAGCTGTAGATCTTAGCCACTTTTTAAAAGAAAAGGGGGGACTGGAAGGGCTAGCTCACTC
CCAACGAAGACAAGATCTGCTTTTTGCTTGTACTGGGTCTCTCTGGTTAGACCAGATCTGAGCCTGGGAG
CTCTCTGGCTAACTAGGGAACCCACTGCTTAAGCCTCAATAAAGCTTGCCTTGAGTGCTTCAAGTAGTGT
GTGCCCGTCTGTTGTGTGACTCTGGTAACTAGAGATCCCTCAGACCCTTTTAGTCAGTGTGGAAAATCTC
TAGCAGTAGTAGTTCATGTCATCTTATTATTCAGTATTTATAACTTGCAAAGAAATGAATATCAGAGAGT
GAGAGGAACTTGTTTATTGCAGCTTATAATGGTTACAAATAAAGCAATAGCATCACAAATTTCACAAATA
AAGCATTTTTTTCACTGCATTCTAGTTGTGGTTTGTCCAAACTCATCAATGTATCTTATCATGTCTGGCT
CTAGCTATCCCGCCCCTAACTCCGCCCATCCCGCCCCTAACTCCGCCCAGTTCCGCCCATTCTCCGCCCC
ATGGCTGACTAATTTTTTTTATTTATGCAGAGGCCGAGGCCGCCTCGGCCTCTGAGCTATTCCAGAAGTA
GTGAGGAGGCTTTTTTGGAGGCCTAGGGACGTACCCAATTCGCCCTATAGTGAGTCGTATTACGCGCGCT
CACTGGCCGTCGTTTTACAACGTCGTGACTGGGAAAACCCTGGCGTTACCCAACTTAATCGCCTTGCAGC
ACATCCCCCTTTCGCCAGCTGGCGTAATAGCGAAGAGGCCCGCACCGATCGCCCTTCCCAACAGTTGCGC
AGCCTGAATGGCGAATGGG
[124 nt withheld, positions 6110-6233]
C
[91 nt withheld, positions 6235-6325]
A
[49 nt withheld, positions 6327-6375]
CCTTTGACGTTGGAGTCCACGTTCTTT
[37 nt withheld, positions 6403-6439]
ACCCTATCTCGGTCTATTCTTTTGATTTATAAGGGATTTTGCCGATTTCGGCCTATTGGTTAAAAAATGA
GCTGATTTAACAAAAATTTAACGCGAATTTTAACAAAATATTAACGCTTACAATTTAGGTGGCACTTTTC
GGGGAAATGTGCGCGGAACCCCTATTTGTTTATTTTTCTAAATACATTCAAATATGTATCCGCTCATGAG
ACAATAACCCTGATAAATGCTTCAATAATATTGAAAAAGGAAGAGTATGAGTATTCAACATTTCCGTGTC
GCCCTTATTCCCTTTTTTGCGGCATTTTGCCTTCCTGTTTTTGCTCACCCAGAAACGCTGGTGAAAGTAA
AAGATGCTGAAGATCAGTTGGGTGCACGAGTGGGTTACATCGAACTGGATCTCAACAGCGGTAAGATCCT
TGAGAGTTTTCGCCCCGAAGAACGTTTTCCAATGATGAGCACTTTTAAAGTTCTGCTATGTGGCGCGGTA
TTATCCCGTATTGACGCCGGGCAAGAGCAACTCGGTCGCCGCATACACTATTCTCAGAATGACTTGGTTG
AGTACTCACCAGTCACAGAAAAGCATCTTACGGATGGCATGACAGTAAGAGAATTATGCAGTGCTGCCAT
AACCATGAGTGATAACACTGCGGCCAACTTACTTCTGACAACGATCGGAGGACCGAAGGAGCTAACCGCT
TTTTTGCACAACATGGGGGATCATGTAACTCGCCTTGATCGTTGGGAACCGGAGCTGAATGAAGCCATAC
CAAACGACGAGCGTGACACCACGATGCCTGTAGCAATGGCAACAACGTTGCGCAAACTATTAACTGGCGA
ACTACTTACTCTAGCTTCCCGGCAACAATTAATAGACTGGATGGAGGCGGATAAAGTTGCAGGACCACTT
CTGCGCTCGGCCCTTCCGGCTGGCTGGTTTATTGCTGATAAATCTGGAGCCGGTGAGCGTGGGTCTCGCG
GTATCATTGCAGCACTGGGGCCAGATGGTAAGCCCTCCCGTATCGTAGTTATCTACACGACGGGGAGTCA
GGCAACTATGGATGAACGAAATAGACAGATCGCTGAGATAGGTGCCTCACTGATTAAGCATTGGTAACTG
TCAGACCAAGTTTACTCATATATACTTTAGATTGATTTAAAACTTCATTTTTAATTTAAAAGGATCTAGG
TGAAGATCCTTTTTGATAATCTCATGACCAAAATCCCTTAACGTGAGTTTTCGTTCCACTGAGCGTCAGA
CCCCGTAGAAAAGATCAAAGGATCTTCTTGAGATCCTTTTTTTCTGCGCGTAATCTGCTGCTTGCAAACA
AAAAAACCACCGCTACCAGCGGTGGTTTGTTTGCCGGATCAAGAGCTACCAACTCTTTTTCCGAAGGTAA
CTGGCTTCAGCAGAGCGCAGATACCAAATACTGTTCTTCTAGTGTAGCCGTAGTTAGGCCACCACTTCAA
GAACTCTGTAGCACCGCCTACATACCTCGCTCTGCTAATCCTGTTACCAGTGGCTGCTGCCAGTGGCGAT
AAGTCGTGTCTTACCGGGTTGGACTCAAGACGATAGTTACCGGATAAGGCGCAGCGGTCGGGCTGAACGG
GGGGTTCGTGCACACAGCCCAGCTTGGAGCGAACGACCTACACCGAACTGAGATACCTACAGCGTGAGCT
ATGAGAAAGCGCCACGCTTCCCGAAGGGAGAAAGGCGGACAGGTATCCGGTAAGCGGCAGGGTCGGAACA
GGAGAGCGCACGAGGGAGCTTCCAGGGGGAAACGCCTGGTATCTTTATAGTCCTGTCGGGTTTCGCCACC
TCTGACTTGAGCGTCGATTTTTGTGATGCTCGTCAGGGGGGCGGAGCCTATGGAAAAACGCCAGCAACGC
GGCCTTTTTACGGTTCCTGGCCTTTTGCTGGCCTTTTGCTCACATGTTCTTTCCTGCGTTATCCCCTGAT
TCTGTGGATAACCGTATTACCGCCTTTGAGTGAGCTGATACCGCTCGCCGCAGCCGAACGACCGAGCGCA
GCGAGTCAGTGAGCGAGGAAGCGGAAGAGCGCCCAATACGCAAACCGCCTCTCCCCGCGCGTTGGCCGAT
TCATTAATGCAGCTGGCACGACAGGTTTCCCGACTGGAAAGCGGGCAGTGAGCGCAACGCAATTAATGTG
AGTTAGCTCACTCATTAGGCACCCCAGGCTTTACACTTTATGCTTCCGGCTCGTATGTTGTGTGGAATTG
TGAGCGGATAACAATTTCACACAGGAAACAGCTATGACCATGATTACGCCAAGCGCGCAATTAACCCTCA
CTAAAGGGAACAAAAGCTGGAGCTGCAAGCTTAATGTAGTCTTATGCAATACTCTTGTAGTCTTGCAACA
TGGTAACGATGAGTTAGCAACATGCCTTACAAGGAGAGAAAAAGCACCGTGCATGCCGATTGGTGGAAGT
AAGGTGGTACGATCGTGCCTTATTAGGAAGGCAACAGACGGGTCTGACATGGATTGGACGAACCACTGAA
TTGCCGCATTGCAGAGATATTGTATTTAAGTGCCTAGCTCGATACATAAACGGGTCTCTCTGGTTAGACC
AGATCTGAGCCTGGGAGCTCTCTGGCTAACTAGGGAACCCACTGCTTAAGCCTCAATAAAGCTTGCCTTG
AGTGCTTCAAGTAGTGTGTGCCCGTCTGTTGTGTGACTCTGGTAACTAGAGATCCCTCAGACCCTTTTAG
TCAGTGTGGAAAATCTCTAGCAGTGGCGCCCGAACAGGGACTTGAAAGCGAAAGGGAAACCAGAGGAGCT
CTCTCGACGCAGGACTCGGCTTGCTGAAGCGCGCACGGCAAGAGGCGAGGGGCGGCGACTGGTGAGTACG
CCAAAAATTTTGACTAGCGGAGGCTAGAAGGAGAGAGATGGGTGCGAGAGCGTCAGTATTAAGCGGGGGA
GAATTAGATCGCGATGGGAAAAAATTCGGTTAAGGCCAGGGGGAAAGAAAAAATATAAATTAAAACATAT
AGTATGGGCAAGCAGGGAGCTAGAACGATTCGCAGTTAATCCTGGCCTGTTAGAAACATCAGAAGGCTGT
AGACAAATACTGGGACAGCTACAACCATCCCTTCAGACAGGATCAGAAGAACTTAGATCATTATATAATA
CAGTAGCAACCCTCTATTGTGTGCATCAAAGGATAGAGATAAAAGACACCAAGGAAGCTTTAGACAAGAT
AGAGGAAGAGCAAAACAAAAGTAAGACCACCGCACAGCAAGCGGCCGCTGATCTTCAGACCTGGAGGAGG
AGATATGAGGGACAATTGGAGAAGTGAATTATATAAATATAAAGTAGTAAAAATTGAACCATTAGGAGTA
GCACCCACCAAGGCAAAGAGAAGAGTGGTGCAGAGAGAAAAAAGAGCAGTGGGAATAGGAGCTTTGTTCC
TTGGGTTCTTGGGAGCAGCAGGAAGCACTATGGGCGCAGCGTCAATGACGCTGACGGTACAGGCCAGACA
ATTATTGTCTGGTATAGTGCAGCAGCAGAACAATTTGCTGAGGGCTATTGAGGCGCAACAGCATCTGTTG
CAACTCACAGTCTGGGGCATCAAGCAGCTCCAGGCAAGAATCCTGGCTGTGGAAAGATACCTAAAGGATC
AACAGCTCCTGGGGATTTGGGGTTGCTCTGGAAAACTCATTTGCACCACTGCTGTGCCTTGGAATGCTAG
TTGGAGTAATAAATCTCTGGAACAGATTTGGAATCACACGACCTGGATGGAGTGGGACAGAGAAATTAAC
AATTACACAAGCTTAATACACTCCTTAATTGAAGAATCGCAAAACCAGC
